Addgene plasmid #90985: pADH119
Purpose: NAT-marked "empty" gRNA construct for use in gRNA expression cassette stitching PCR. Use with pADH110 to generate target-specific part 2 of 2 for C.alb LEUpOUT CRISPR system.
Depositing lab: Aaron Hernday. Depositing organization: University of California, Merced. Publication: An Efficient, Rapid, and Recyclable System for CRISPR-Mediated Genome Editing in Candida albicans. Nguyen N, Quail MMF, Hernday AD. mSphere. 2017 Apr 26;2(2):e00149-17. doi: 10.1128/mSphereDirect.00149-17. eCollection 2017 Mar-Apr. PubMed 28497115.
Backbone
  Vector backbone: pUC19
  Backbone size w/o insert (bp): 2242
  Total vector size (bp): 3094
  Vector type: CRISPR
  Selectable markers: Nourseothricin (NAT)
Growth in bacteria
  Bacterial resistance: Ampicillin, 100 μg/mL
  Growth temperature: 37°C
  Growth strain: DH5alpha
  Copy number: High Copy
Gene/Insert
  Gene/Insert name: gRNA conserved, C. albicans LEU2 2 of 2
  gRNA/shRNA sequence: none
Terms and licenses: Academic/Nonprofit Terms; Industry Terms: Not Available to Industry
How to cite: pADH119 was a gift from Aaron Hernday (Addgene plasmid # 90985 ; http://n2t.net/addgene:90985 ; RRID:Addgene_90985)
