[The description below was written by a language model from this plasmid's Addgene catalogue record and pLannotate feature annotations shown in this document.]
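Description:
pADH119 is a small, high-copy pUC19-based plasmid (about 3.1 kb) that supplies a template component for the Candida albicans LEUpOUT CRISPR genome-editing system. It is not used as a finished expression vector. In E. coli it replicates from the ColE1/pUC origin and is selected with ampicillin through the β-lactamase gene and its bla promoter. Remnants of the pUC19 lac region (lac promoter, CAP binding site and a short lacI fragment) are also annotated but have no stated role in the design.

The insert is described as the conserved gRNA portion plus "LEU2 2 of 2". The feature table matches this, showing the Streptococcus pyogenes Cas9 guide RNA scaffold followed by a partial LEU2 coding sequence. The annotation tool matched this fragment to the S. cerevisiae 3-isopropylmalate dehydrogenase, but the catalogue identifies it as C. albicans LEU2. No targeting spacer is present, so the construct is an "empty" gRNA. No promoter driving the scaffold is annotated. According to the record, pADH119 is combined with pADH110 in a stitching PCR that builds a target-specific gRNA expression cassette, which forms part 2 of 2 of the system.

The catalogue lists nourseothricin (NAT) as the selectable marker and calls the construct "NAT-marked". However, no NAT resistance gene appears in the feature table, and the insert is too small to hold much beyond the scaffold and the LEU2 fragment. The label may therefore refer to the NAT-marked version of the overall system rather than a complete marker on this plasmid, though the record does not settle this.
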