Features (pLannotate 1.2.2; 8 found; start..end, strand, type, name):
      1..105     -  promoter       AmpR promoter: bla
    225..300     +  misc_RNA       gRNA scaffold: guide RNA scaffold for the Streptococcus pyogenes CRISPR/Cas9 system
    327..1061    +  CDS            LEU2 (fragment): LEU3_YEAST - Experimental evidence at protein level: Swiss-Prot protein existence level 1. Catalyzes the oxidation of 3-carboxy-2-hydroxy-4- methylpentanoate (3-isopropylmalate) to 3-carboxy-4-methyl-2- oxopentanoate. The product decarboxylates to 4-methyl-2 oxopentanoate. From Saccharomyces cerevisiae (strain ATCC 204508 / S288c) (Baker's yeast).
   1121..1151    -  promoter       lac promoter: promoter for the E. coli lac operon
   1166..1187    -  protein_bind   CAP binding site: CAP binding activates transcription in the presence of cAMP. E. coli catabolite activator protein
   1200..1292    -  CDS            lacI (fragment): lac repressor; lacI; The lac repressor binds to the lac operator to inhibit transcription in E. coli. This inhibition can be relieved by adding lactose or isopropyl-β-D-thiogalactopyranoside (IPTG).
   1475..2063    -  rep_origin     ori: high-copy-number ColE1/pMB1/pBR322/pUC origin of replication
   2234..3094    -  CDS            AmpR: β-lactamase; bla; confers resistance to ampicillin, carbenicillin, and related antibiotics
>Addgene plasmid #90985 | pADH119 | addgene full sequence | sequence record 180513 | Addgene NGS Result
ACTCTTCCTTTTTCAATATTATTGAAGCATTTATCAGGGTTATTGTCTCATGAGCGGATACATATTTGAA
TGTATTTAGAAAAATAAACAAATAGGGGTTCCGCGCACATTTCCCCGAAAAGTGCCACCTGACGTCTAAG
AAACCATTATTATCATGACATTAACCTATAAAAATAGGCGTATCACGAGGCCCTTTGACGGCACGGCCAC
GCGTTTAAACCGCCGTTTTAGAGCTAGAAATAGCAAGTTAAAATAAGGCTAGTCCGTTATCAACTTGAAA
AAGTGGCACCGAGTCGGTGCTTTTTTTCTCGAGTTTTTTTATCGAGTTAAAAGCTGAAGTGGTCAAAGGA
ACCAATTTAATTATTGTTCGTGAATTAGTTGGTGGTATATATTTTGGTGAACGTCAAGAACAAGAAGAAA
GTGAAGACAAAAAAACAGCTTGGGATACAGAAAAGTATACTGTTGACGAAGTTACTCGTATCACTCGTAT
GGCAGCATTTATGGCTTTGCAGCACAATCCACCATTGCCAATATGGTCTTTGGACAAAGCTAATGTTTTG
GCATCGTCGAGATTGTGGAGAAAGACCGTTGATAAAGTGATTTCTGAAGAATTTCCAGCTTTGTCTGTGC
AGCATCAATTGATTGATTCGGCTGCAATGATTTTGATCCAAAACCCAACCAAATTGAACGGTATCATCAT
TACATCTAACATGTTTGGTGATATCATCTCAGATGAGGCATCCGTTATCCCAGGATCTTTGGGTTTATTG
CCATCTGCTTCATTGGCTTCATTGCCAGATACCAACACTGCTTTTGGTCTTTATGAGCCTTGCCATGGGT
CTGCTCCAGATTTACCAGCCAACAAAGTGAATCCAATTGCTACAATCTTGTCTGCCGCTTCCATGTTGAG
ATTATCCTTGGATTGTGTTAAGGAAGCTGAAGCATTGGAAGAAGCTGTCAAACAGGTTTTGGATAGCGGT
ATCAGAACAGCAGATTTAAGAGGTACTAGCTCTACTACAGAAGTCGGTGACGCAATAGCCGAAACAGTCA
CTAAAATTTTAAAACAAAATACATAACGGTGTTTAAACCCCAGCGCCTGGCGGGCGCTCACAATTCCACA
CAACATACGAGCCGGAAGCATAAAGTGTAAAGCCTGGGGTGCCTAATGAGTGAGCTAACTCACATTAATT
GCGTTGCGCTCACTGCCCGCTTTCCAGTCGGGAAACCTGTCGTGCCAGCTGCATTAATGAATCGGCCAAC
GCGCGGGGAGAGGCGGTTTGCGTATTGGGCGCTCTTCCGCTTCCTCGCTCACTGACTCGCTGCGCTCGGT
CGTTCGGCTGCGGCGAGCGGTATCAGCTCACTCAAAGGCGGTAATACGGTTATCCACAGAATCAGGGGAT
AACGCAGGAAAGAACATGTGAGCAAAAGGCCAGCAAAAGGCCAGGAACCGTAAAAAGGCCGCGTTGCTGG
CGTTTTTCCATAGGCTCCGCCCCCCTGACGAGCATCACAAAAATCGACGCTCAAGTCAGAGGTGGCGAAA
CCCGACAGGACTATAAAGATACCAGGCGTTTCCCCCTGGAAGCTCCCTCGTGCGCTCTCCTGTTCCGACC
CTGCCGCTTACCGGATACCTGTCCGCCTTTCTCCCTTCGGGAAGCGTGGCGCTTTCTCATAGCTCACGCT
GTAGGTATCTCAGTTCGGTGTAGGTCGTTCGCTCCAAGCTGGGCTGTGTGCACGAACCCCCCGTTCAGCC
CGACCGCTGCGCCTTATCCGGTAACTATCGTCTTGAGTCCAACCCGGTAAGACACGACTTATCGCCACTG
GCAGCAGCCACTGGTAACAGGATTAGCAGAGCGAGGTATGTAGGCGGTGCTACAGAGTTCTTGAAGTGGT
GGCCTAACTACGGCTACACTAGAAGAACAGTATTTGGTATCTGCGCTCTGCTGAAGCCAGTTACCTTCGG
AAAAAGAGTTGGTAGCTCTTGATCCGGCAAACAAACCACCGCTGGTAGCGGTGGTTTTTTTGTTTGCAAG
CAGCAGATTACGCGCAGAAAAAAAGGATCTCAAGAAGATCCTTTGATCTTTTCTACGGGGTCTGACGCTC
AGTGGAACGAAAACTCACGTTAAGGGATTTTGGTCATGAGATTATCAAAAAGGATCTTCACCTAGATCCT
TTTAAATTAAAAATGAAGTTTTAAATCAATCTAAAGTATATATGAGTAAACTTGGTCTGACAGTTACCAA
TGCTTGATCAGTGAGGCACCTATCTCAGCGATCTGTCTATTTCGTTCATCCATAGTTGCCTGACTCCCCG
TCGTGTAGATAACTACGATACGGGAGGGCTTACCATCTGGCCCCAGTGCTGCAATGATACCGCGAGACCC
ACGCTCACCGGCTCCAGATTTATCAGCAATAAACCAGCCAGCCGGAAGGGCCGAGCGCAGAAGTGGTCCT
GCAACTTTATCCGCCTCCATCCAGTCTATTAATTGTTGCCGGGAAGCTAGAGTAAGTAGTTCGCCAGTTA
ATAGTTTGCGCAACGTTGTTGCCATTGCTACAGGCATCGTGGTGTCACGCTCGTCGTTTGGTATGGCTTC
ATTCAGCTCCGGTTCCCAACGATCAAGGCGAGTTACATGATCCCCCATGTTGTGCAAAAAAGCGGTTAGC
TCCTTCGGTCCTCCGATCGTTGTCAGAAGTAAGTTGGCCGCAGTGTTATCACTCATGGTTATGGCAGCAC
TGCATAATTCTCTTACTGTCATGCCATCCGTAAGATGCTTTTCTGTGACTGGTGAGTACTCAACCAAGTC
ATTCTGAGAATAGTGTATGCGGCGACCGAGTTGCTCTTGCCCGGCGTCAATACGGGATAATACCGCGCCA
CATAGCAGAACTTTAAAAGTGCTCATCATTGGAAAACGTTCTTCGGGGCGAAAACTCTCAAGGATCTTAC
CGCTGTTGAGATCCAGTTCGATGTAACCCACTCGTGCACCCAACTGATCTTCAGCATCTTTTACTTTCAC
CAGCGTTTCTGGGTGAGCAAAAACAGGAAGGCAAAATGCCGCAAAAAAGGGAATAAGGGCGACACGGAAA
TGTTGAATACTCAT
